>Addgene plasmid #193856 | Sniper2L | addgene full sequence | sequence record 382455 | Addgene NGS Result
CCTAATGAGTGAGCTAACTCACATTAATTGCGTTGCGCTCACTGCCCGCTTTCCAGTCGGGAAACCTGTC
GTGCCAGCTGCATTAATGAATCGGCCAACGCGCGGGGAGAGGCGGTTTGCGTATTGGGCGCTCTTCCGCT
TCCTCGCTCACTGACTCGCTGCGCTCGGTCGTTCGGCTGCGGCGAGCGGTATCAGCTCACTCAAAGGCGG
TAATACGGTTATCCACAGAATCAGGGGATAACGCAGGAAAGAACATGTGAGCAAAAGGCCAGCAAAAGGC
CAGGAACCGTAAAAAGGCCGCGTTGCTGGCGTTTTTCCATAGGCTCCGCCCCCCTGACGAGCATCACAAA
AATCGACGCTCAAGTCAGAGGTGGCGAAACCCGACAGGACTATAAAGATACCAGGCGTTTCCCCCTGGAA
GCTCCCTCGTGCGCTCTCCTGTTCCGACCCTGCCGCTTACCGGATACCTGTCCGCCTTTCTCCCTTCGGG
AAGCGTGGCGCTTTCTCATAGCTCACGCTGTAGGTATCTCAGTTCGGTGTAGGTCGTTCGCTCCAAGCTG
GGCTGTGTGCACGAACCCCCCGTTCAGCCCGACCGCTGCGCCTTATCCGGTAACTATCGTCTTGAGTCCA
ACCCGGTAAGACACGACTTATCGCCACTGGCAGCAGCCACTGGTAACAGGATTAGCAGAGCGAGGTATGT
AGGCGGTGCTACAGAGTTCTTGAAGTGGTGGCCTAACTACGGCTACACTAGAAGAACAGTATTTGGTATC
TGCGCTCTGCTGAAGCCAGTTACCTTCGGAAAAAGAGTTGGTAGCTCTTGATCCGGCAAACAAACCACCG
CTGGTAGCGGTGGTTTTTTTGTTTGCAAGCAGCAGATTACGCGCAGAAAAAAAGGATCTCAAGAAGATCC
TTTGATCTTTTCTACGGGGTCTGACGCTCAGTGGAACGAAAACTCACGTTAAGGGATTTTGGTCATGAGA
TTATCAAAAAGGATCTTCACCTAGATCCTTTTAAATTAAAAATGAAGTTTTAAATCAATCTAAAGTATAT
ATGAGTAAACTTGGTCTGACAGTTACCAATGCTTAATCAGTGAGGCACCTATCTCAGCGATCTGTCTATT
TCGTTCATCCATAGTTGCCTGACTCCCCGTCGTGTAGATAACTACGATACGGGAGGGCTTACCATCTGGC
CCCAGTGCTGCAATGATACCGCGAGACCCACGCTCACCGGCTCCAGATTTATCAGCAATAAACCAGCCAG
CCGGAAGGGCCGAGCGCAGAAGTGGTCCTGCAACTTTATCCGCCTCCATCCAGTCTATTAATTGTTGCCG
GGAAGCTAGAGTAAGTAGTTCGCCAGTTAATAGTTTGCGCAACGTTGTTGCCATTGCTACAGGCATCGTG
GTGTCACGCTCGTCGTTTGGTATGGCTTCATTCAGCTCCGGTTCCCAACGATCAAGGCGAGTTACATGAT
CCCCCATGTTGTGCAAAAAAGCGGTTAGCTCCTTCGGTCCTCCGATCGTTGTCAGAAGTAAGTTGGCCGC
AGTGTTATCACTCATGGTTATGGCAGCACTGCATAATTCTCTTACTGTCATGCCATCCGTAAGATGCTTT
TCTGTGACTGGTGAGTACTCAACCAAGTCATTCTGAGAATAGTGTATGCGGCGACCGAGTTGCTCTTGCC
CGGCGTCAATACGGGATAATACCGCGCCACATAGCAGAACTTTAAAAGTGCTCATCATTGGAAAACGTTC
TTCGGGGCGAAAACTCTCAAGGATCTTACCGCTGTTGAGATCCAGTTCGATGTAACCCACTCGTGCACCC
AACTGATCTTCAGCATCTTTTACTTTCACCAGCGTTTCTGGGTGAGCAAAAACAGGAAGGCAAAATGCCG
CAAAAAAGGGAATAAGGGCGACACGGAAATGTTGAATACTCATACTCTTCCTTTTTCAATATTATTGAAG
CATTTATCAGGGTTATTGTCTCATGAGCGGATACATATTTGAATGTATTTAGAAAAATAAACAAATAGGG
GTTCCGCGCACATTTCCCCGAAAAGTGCCACCTGACGTCGACGGATCGGGAGATCTCCCGATCCCCTATG
GTGCACTCTCAGTACAATCTGCTCTGATGCCGCATAGTTAAGCCAGTATCTGCTCCCTGCTTGTGTGTTG
GAGGTCGCTGAGTAGTGCGCGAGCAAAATTTAAGCTACAACAAGGCAAGGCTTGACCGACAATTGCATGA
AGAATCTGCTTAGGGTTAGGCGTTTTGCGCTGCTTCGCGATGTACGGGCCAGATATACGCGTTGACATTG
ATTATTGACTAGTTATTAATAGTAATCAATTACGGGGTCATTAGTTCATAGCCCATATATGGAGTTCCGC
GTTACATAACTTACGGTAAATGGCCCGCCTGGCTGACCGCCCAACGACCCCCGCCCATTGACGTCAATAA
TGACGTATGTTCCCATAGTAACGCCAATAGGGACTTTCCATTGACGTCAATGGGTGGAGTATTTACGGTA
AACTGCCCACTTGGCAGTACATCAAGTGTATCATATGCCAAGTACGCCCCCTATTGACGTCAATGACGGT
AAATGGCCCGCCTGGCATTATGCCCAGTACATGACCTTATGGGACTTTCCTACTTGGCAGTACATCTACG
TATTAGTCATCGCTATTACCATGGTGATGCGGTTTTGGCAGTACATCAATGGGCGTGGATAGCGGTTTGA
CTCACGGGGATTTCCAAGTCTCCACCCCATTGACGTCAATGGGAGTTTGTTTTGGCACCAAAATCAACGG
GACTTTCCAAAATGTCGTAACAACTCCGCCCCATTGACGCAAATGGGCGGTAGGCGTGTACGGTGGGAGG
TCTATATAAGCAGCGCGTTTTGCCTGTACTGGGTCTCTCTGGTTAGACCAGATCTGAGCCTGGGAGCTCT
CTGGCTAACTAGGGAACCCACTGCTTAAGCCTCAATAAAGCTTGCCTTGAGTGCTTCAAGTAGTGTGTGC
CCGTCTGTTGTGTGACTCTGGTAACTAGAGATCCCTCAGACCCTTTTAGTCAGTGTGGAAAATCTCTAGC
AGTGGCGCCCGAACAGGGACTTGAAAGCGAAAGGGAAACCAGAGGAGCTCTCTCGACGCAGGACTCGGCT
TGCTGAAGCGCGCACGGCAAGAGGCGAGGGGCGGCGACTGGTGAGTACGCCAAAAATTTTGACTAGCGGA
GGCTAGAAGGAGAGAGATGGGTGCGAGAGCGTCAGTATTAAGCGGGGGAGAATTAGATCGCGATGGGAAA
AAATTCGGTTAAGGCCAGGGGGAAAGAAAAAATATAAATTAAAACATATAGTATGGGCAAGCAGGGAGCT
AGAACGATTCGCAGTTAATCCTGGCCTGTTAGAAACATCAGAAGGCTGTAGACAAATACTGGGACAGCTA
CAACCATCCCTTCAGACAGGATCAGAAGAACTTAGATCATTATATAATACAGTAGCAACCCTCTATTGTG
TGCATCAAAGGATAGAGATAAAAGACACCAAGGAAGCTTTAGACAAGATAGAGGAAGAGCAAAACAAAAG
TAAGACCACCGCACAGCAAGCGGCCGCTGATCTTCAGACCTGGAGGAGGAGATATGAGGGACAATTGGAG
AAGTGAATTATATAAATATAAAGTAGTAAAAATTGAACCATTAGGAGTAGCACCCACCAAGGCAAAGAGA
AGAGTGGTGCAGAGAGAAAAAAGAGCAGTGGGAATAGGAGCTTTGTTCCTTGGGTTCTTGGGAGCAGCAG
GAAGCACTATGGGCGCAGCGTCAATGACGCTGACGGTACAGGCCAGACAATTATTGTCTGGTATAGTGCA
GCAGCAGAACAATTTGCTGAGGGCTATTGAGGCGCAACAGCATCTGTTGCAACTCACAGTCTGGGGCATC
AAGCAGCTCCAGGCAAGAATCCTGGCTGTGGAAAGATACCTAAAGGATCAACAGCTCCTGGGGATTTGGG
GTTGCTCTGGAAAACTCATTTGCACCACTGCTGTGCCTTGGAATGCTAGTTGGAGTAATAAATCTCTGGA
ACAGATTTGGAATCACACGACCTGGATGGAGTGGGACAGAGAAATTAACAATTACACAAGCTTAATACAC
TCCTTAATTGAAGAATCGCAAAACCAGCAAGAAAAGAATGAACAAGAATTATTGGAATTAGATAAATGGG
CAAGTTTGTGGAATTGGTTTAACATAACAAATTGGCTGTGGTATATAAAATTATTCATAATGATAGTAGG
AGGCTTGGTAGGTTTAAGAATAGTTTTTGCTGTACTTTCTATAGTGAATAGAGTTAGGCAGGGATATTCA
CCATTATCGTTTCAGACCCACCTCCCAACCCCGAGGGGACCCGACAGGCCCGAAGGAATAGAAGAAGAAG
GTGGAGAGAGAGACAGAGACAGATCCATTCGATTAGTGAACGGATCGGCACTGCGTGCGCCAATTCTGCA
GACAAATGGCAGTATTCATCCACAATTTTAAAAGAAAAGGGGGGATTGGGGGGTACAGTGCAGGGGAAAG
AATAGTAGACATAATAGCAACAGACATACAAACTAAAGAATTACAAAAACAAATTACAAAAATTCAAAAT
TTTCGGGTTTATTACAGGGACAGCAGAGATCCAGTTTGGTTAATTAGCTAGCTAGGTCTTGAAAGGAGTG
GGAATTGGCTCCGGTGCCCGTCAGTGGGCAGAGCGCACATCGCCCACAGTCCCCGAGAAGTTGGGGGGAG
GGGTCGGCAATTGATCCGGTGCCTAGAGAAGGTGGCGCGGGGTAAACTGGGAAAGTGATGTCGTGTACTG
GCTCCGCCTTTTTCCCGAGGGTGGGGGAGAACCGTATATAAGTGCAGTAGTCGCCGTGAACGTTCTTTTT
CGCAACGGGTTTGCCGCCAGAACACAGGACCGGTTCTAGAGCGCTGCCACCATGGACAAGAAGTACAGCA
TCGGCCTGGACATCGGCACCAACTCTGTGGGCTGGGCCGTGATCACCGACGAGTACAAGGTGCCCAGCAA
GAAATTCAAGGTGCTGGGCAACACCGACCGGCACAGCATCAAGAAGAACCTGATCGGAGCCCTGCTGTTC
GACAGCGGCGAAACAGCCGAGGCCACCCGGCTGAAGAGAACCGCCAGAAGAAGATACACCAGACGGAAGA
ACCGGATCTGCTATCTGCAAGAGATCTTCAGCAACGAGATGGCCAAGGTGGACGACAGCTTCTTCCACAG
ACTGGAAGAGTCCTTCCTGGTGGAAGAGGATAAGAAGCACGAGCGGCACCCCATCTTCGGCAACATCGTG
GACGAGGTGGCCTACCACGAGAAGTACCCCACCATCTACCACCTGAGAAAGAAACTGGTGGACAGCACCG
ACAAGGCCGACCTGCGGCTGATCTATCTGGCCCTGGCCCACATGATCAAGTTCCGGGGCCACTTCCTGAT
CGAGGGCGACCTGAACCCCGACAACAGCGACGTGGACAAGCTGTTCATCCAGCTGGTGCAGACCTACAAC
CAGCTGTTCGAGGAAAACCCCATCAACGCCAGCGGCGTGGACGCCAAGGCCATCCTGTCTGCCAGACTGA
GCAAGAGCAGACGGCTGGAAAATCTGATCGCCCAGCTGCCCGGCGAGAAGAAGAATGGCCTGTTCGGAAA
CCTGATTGCCCTGAGCCTGGGCCTGACCCCCAACTTCAAGAGCAACTTCGACCTGGCCGAGGATGCCAAA
CTGCAGCTGAGCAAGGACACCTACGACGACGACCTGGACAACCTGCTGGCCCAGATCGGCGACCAGTACG
CCGACCTGTTTCTGGCCGCCAAGAACCTGTCCGACGCCATCCTGCTGAGCGACATCCTGAGAGTGAACAC
CGAGATCACCAAGGCCCCCCTGAGCGCCTCTATGATCAAGAGATACGACGAGCACCACCAGGACCTGACC
CTGCTGAAAGCTCTCGTGCGGCAGCAGCTGCCTGAGAAGTACAAAGAGATTTTCTTCGACCAGAGCAAGA
ACGGCTACGCCGGCTACATTGACGGCGGAGCCAGCCAGGAAGAGTTCTACAAGTTCATCAAGCCCATCCT
GGAAAAGATGGACGGCACCGAGGAACTGCTCGTGAAGCTGAACAGAGAGGACCTGCTGCGGAAGCAGCGG
ACCTTCGACAACGGCAGCATCCCCCACCAGATCCACCTGGGAGAGCTGCACGCCATTCTGCGGCGGCAGG
AAGATTTTTACCCATTCCTGAAGGACAACCGGGAAAAGATCGAGAAGATCCTGACCTTCCGCATCCCCTA
CTACGTGGGCCCTCTGGCCAGGGGAAACAGCAGATTCGCCTGGATGACCAGAAAGAGCGAGGAAACCATC
ACCCCCTGGAACTTCGAGGAAGTGGTGGACAAGGGCGCTTCCGCCCAGAGCTTCATCGAGCGGATGACCA
ACTTCGATAAGAACCTGCCCAACGAGAAGGTGCTGCCCAAGCACAGCCTGCTGTACGAGTACTTCACCGT
GTATAACGAGCTGACCAAAGTGAAATACGTGACCGAGGGAATGAGAAAGCCCGCCAGCCTGAGCGGCGAG
CAGAAAAAGGCCATCGTGGACCTGCTGTTCAAGACCAACCGGAAAGTGACCGTGAAGCAGCTGAAAGAGG
ACTACTTCAAGAAAATCGAGTGCTTCGACTCCGTGGAAATCTCCGGCGTGGAAGATCGGTTCAACGCCTC
CCTGGGCACATACCACGATCTGCTGAAAATTATCAAGGACAAGGACTTCCTGGACAATGAGGAAAACGAG
GACATTCTGGAAGATATCGTGCTGACCCTGACACTGTTTGAGGACAGAGAGATGATCGAGGAACGGCTGA
AAACCTATGCCCACCTGTTCGACGACAAAGTGATGAAGCAGCTGAAGCGGCGGAGATACACCGGCTGGGG
CAGGCTGAGCCGGAAGCTGATCAACGGCATCCGGGACAAGCAGTCCGGCAAGACAATCCTGGATTTCCTG
AAGTCCGACGGCTTCGCCAACAGAAACTTCATGCAGCTGATCCACGACGACAGCCTGACCTTTAAAGAGG
ACATCCAGAAAGCCCAGGTGTCCGGCCAGGGCGATAGCCTGCACGAGCACATTGCCAATCTGGCCGGCAG
CCCCGCCATTAAGAAGGGCATCCTGCAGACAGTGAAGGTGGTGGACGAGCTCGTGAAAGTGATGGGCCGG
CACAAGCCCGAGAACATCGTGATCGAAATCGCCAGAGAGAACCAGACCACCCAGAAGGGACAGAAGAACA
GCCGCGAGAGAATGAAGCGGATCGAAGAGGGCATCAAAGAGCTGGGCAGCCAGATCCTGAAAGAACACCC
CGTGGAAAACACCCAGCTGCAGAACGAGAAGCTGTACCTGTACTACCTGCAGAATGGGCGGGATATGTAC
GTGGACCAGGAACTGGACATCAACCGGCTGTCCGACTACGATGTGGACCATATCGTGCCTCAGAGCTTTC
TGAAGGACGACTCCATCGACAACAAGGTGCTGACCAGAAGCGACAAGAACCGGGGCAAGAGCGACAACGT
GCCCTCCGAAGAGGTCGTGAAGAAGATGAAGAACTACTGGCGGCAGCTGCTGAACGCCAACCTGATTACC
CAGAGAAAGTTCGACAATCTGACCAAGGCCGAGAGAGGCGGCCTGAGCGAACTGGATAAGGCCGGCTTCA
TCAAGAGACAGCTGGTGGAAACCCGGCAGATCACAAAGCACGTGGCACAGATCCTGGACTCCCGGATGAA
CACTAAGTACGACGAGAATGACAAGCTGATCCGGGAAGTGAAAGTGATCACCCTGAAGTCCAAGCTGGTG
TCCGATTTCCGGAAGGATTTCCAGTTTTACAAAGTGCGCGAGATCAACAACTACCACCACGCCCACGACG
CCTACCTGAACGCCGTCGTGGGAACCGCCCTGATCAAAAAGTACCCTAAGCTGGAAAGCCTGTTCGTGTA
CGGCGACTACAAGGTGTACGACGTGCGGAAGATGATCGCCAAGAGCGAGCAGGAAATCGGCAAGGCTACC
GCCAAGTACTTCTTCTACAGCAACATCATGAACTTTTTCAAGACCGAGATTACCCTGGCCAACGGCGAGA
TCCGGAAGCGGCCTCTGATCGAGACAAACGGCGAAACCGGGGAGATCGTGTGGGATAAGGGCCGGGATTT
TGCCACCGTGCGGAAAGTGCTGAGCATGCCCCAAGTGAATATCGTGAAAAAGACCGAGGTGCAGACAGGC
GGCTTCAGCAAAGAGTCTATCCTGCCCAAGAGGAACAGCGATAAGCTGATCGCCAGAAAGAAGGACTGGG
ACCCTAAGAAGTACGGCGGCTTCGACAGCCCCACCGTGGCCTATTCTGTGCTGGTGGTGGCCAAAGTGGA
AAAGGGCAAGTCCAAGAAACTGAAGAGTGTGAAAGAGCTACTGGGGATCACCATCATGGAAAGAAGCAGC
TTCGAGAAGAATCCCATCGACTTTCTGGAAGCCAAGGGCTACAAAGAAGTGAAAAAGGACCTGATCATCA
AGCTGCCTAAGTACTCCCTGTTCGAGCTGGAAAACGGCCGGAAGAGAATGCTGGCCTCTGCCGGCGAACT
GCAGAAGGGAAACGAACTGGCCCTGCCCTCCAAATATGTGAACTTCCTGTACCTGGCCAGCCACTATGAG
AAGCTGAAGGGCTCCCCCGAGGATAATGAGCAGAAACAGCTGTTTGTGGAACAGCACAAGCACTACCTGG
ACGAGATCATCGAGCAGATCAGCGAGTTCTCCAAGAGAGTGATCCTGGCCGACGCTAATCTGGACAAAGT
GCTGTCCGCCTACAACAAGCACCGGGATAAGCCCATCAGAGAGCAGGCCGAGAATATCATCCACCTGTTT
ACCCTGACCAATCTGGGAGCCCCTGCCGCCTTCAAGTACTTTGACACCACCATCGACCGGAAGAGGTACA
CCAGCACCAAAGAGGTGCTGGACGCCACCCTGATCCACCAGAGCATCACCGGCCTGTACGAGACACGGAT
CGACCTGTCTCAGCTGGGAGGCGACAAGCGACCTGCCGCCACAAAGAAGGCTGGACAGGCTAAGAAGAAG
AAAGATTACAAAGACGATGACGATAAGGGATCCGGCGCAACAAACTTCTCTCTGCTGAAACAAGCCGGAG
ATGTCGAAGAGAATCCTGGACCGATGGCCAAGCCTTTGTCTCAAGAAGAATCCACCCTCATTGAAAGAGC
AACGGCTACAATCAACAGCATCCCCATCTCTGAAGACTACAGCGTCGCCAGCGCAGCTCTCTCTAGCGAC
GGCCGCATCTTCACTGGTGTCAATGTATATCATTTTACTGGGGGACCTTGTGCAGAACTCGTGGTGCTGG
GCACTGCTGCTGCTGCGGCAGCTGGCAACCTGACTTGTATCGTCGCGATCGGAAATGAGAACAGGGGCAT
CTTGAGCCCCTGCGGACGGTGCCGACAGGTGCTTCTCGATCTGCATCCTGGGATCAAAGCCATAGTGAAG
GACAGTGATGGACAGCCGACGGCAGTTGGGATTCGTGAATTGCTGCCCTCTGGTTATGTGTGGGAGGGCT
AAGAATTCGATATCAAGCTTATCGGTAATCAACCTCTGGATTACAAAATTTGTGAAAGATTGACTGGTAT
TCTTAACTATGTTGCTCCTTTTACGCTATGTGGATACGCTGCTTTAATGCCTTTGTATCATGCTATTGCT
TCCCGTATGGCTTTCATTTTCTCCTCCTTGTATAAATCCTGGTTGCTGTCTCTTTATGAGGAGTTGTGGC
CCGTTGTCAGGCAACGTGGCGTGGTGTGCACTGTGTTTGCTGACGCAACCCCCACTGGTTGGGGCATTGC
CACCACCTGTCAGCTCCTTTCCGGGACTTTCGCTTTCCCCCTCCCTATTGCCACGGCGGAACTCATCGCC
GCCTGCCTTGCCCGCTGCTGGACAGGGGCTCGGCTGTTGGGCACTGACAATTCCGTGGTGTTGTCGGGGA
AATCATCGTCCTTTCCTTGGCTGCTCGCCTGTGTTGCCACCTGGATTCTGCGCGGGACGTCCTTCTGCTA
CGTCCCTTCGGCCCTCAATCCAGCGGACCTTCCTTCCCGCGGCCTGCTGCCGGCTCTGCGGCCTCTTCCG
CGTCTTCGCCTTCGCCCTCAGACGAGTCGGATCTCCCTTTGGGCCGCCTCCCCGCATCGATACCGTCGAC
CTCGAGACCTAGAAAAACATGGAGCAATCACAAGTAGCAATACAGCAGCTACCAATGCTGATTGTGCCTG
GCTAGAAGCACAAGAGGAGGAGGAGGTGGGTTTTCCAGTCACACCTCAGGTACCTTTAAGACCAATGACT
TACAAGGCAGCTGTAGATCTTAGCCACTTTTTAAAAGAAAAGGGGGGACTGGAAGGGCTAATTCACTCCC
AACGAAGACAAGATATCCTTGATCTGTGGATCTACCACACACAAGGCTACTTCCCTGATTGGCAGAACTA
CACACCAGGGCCAGGGATCAGATATCCACTGACCTTTGGATGGTGCTACAAGCTAGTACCAGTTGAGCAA
GAGAAGGTAGAAGAAGCCAATGAAGGAGAGAACACCCGCTTGTTACACCCTGTGAGCCTGCATGGGATGG
ATGACCCGGAGAGAGAAGTATTAGAGTGGAGGTTTGACAGCCGCCTAGCATTTCATCACATGGCCCGAGA
GCTGCATCCGGACTGTACTGGGTCTCTCTGGTTAGACCAGATCTGAGCCTGGGAGCTCTCTGGCTAACTA
GGGAACCCACTGCTTAAGCCTCAATAAAGCTTGCCTTGAGTGCTTCAAGTAGTGTGTGCCCGTCTGTTGT
GTGACTCTGGTAACTAGAGATCCCTCAGACCCTTTTAGTCAGTGTGGAAAATCTCTAGCAGGGCCCGTTT
AAACCCGCTGATCAGCCTCGACTGTGCCTTCTAGTTGCCAGCCATCTGTTGTTTGCCCCTCCCCCGTGCC
TTCCTTGACCCTGGAAGGTGCCACTCCCACTGTCCTTTCCTAATAAAATGAGGAAATTGCATCGCATTGT
CTGAGTAGGTGTCATTCTATTCTGGGGGGTGGGGTGGGGCAGGACAGCAAGGGGGAGGATTGGGAAGACA
ATAGCAGGCATGCTGGGGATGCGGTGGGCTCTATGGCTTCTGAGGCGGAAAGAACCAGCTGGGGCTCTAG
GGGGTATCCCC
[124 nt withheld, positions 11212-11335]
C
[91 nt withheld, positions 11337-11427]
A
[49 nt withheld, positions 11429-11477]
CCTTTGACGTTGGAGTCCACGTTCTTT
[37 nt withheld, positions 11505-11541]
ACCCTATCTCGGTCTATTCTTTTGATTTATAAGGGATTTTGCCGATTTCGGCCTATTGGTTAAAAAATGA
GCTGATTTAACAAAAATTTAACGCGAATTAATTCTGTGGAATGTGTGTCAGTTAGGGTGTGGAAAGTCCC
CAGGCTCCCCAGCAGGCAGAAGTATGCAAAGCATGCATCTCAATTAGTCAGCAACCAGGTGTGGAAAGTC
CCCAGGCTCCCCAGCAGGCAGAAGTATGCAAAGCATGCATCTCAATTAGTCAGCAACCATAGTCCCGCCC
CTAACTCCGCCCAGTTCCGCCCATTCTCCGCCCCATGGCTGACTAATTTTTTTTATTTATGCAGAGGCCG
AGGCCGCCTCTGCCTCTGAGCTATTCCAGAAGTAGTGAGGAGGCTTTTTTGGAGGCCTAGGCTTTTGCAA
AAAGCTCCCGGGAGCTTGTATATCCATTTTCGGATCTGATCAGCACGTGTTGACAATTAATCATCGGCAT
AGTATATCGGCATAGTATAATACGACAAGGTGAGGAACTAAACCATGGCCAAGTTGACCAGTGCCGTTCC
GGTGCTCACCGCGCGCGACGTCGCCGGAGCGGTCGAGTTCTGGACCGACCGGCTCGGGTTCTCCCGGGAC
TTCGTGGAGGACGACTTCGCCGGTGTGGTCCGGGACGACGTGACCCTGTTCATCAGCGCGGTCCAGGACC
AGGTGGTGCCGGACAACACCCTGGCCTGGGTGTGGGTGCGCGGCCTGGACGAGCTGTACGCCGAGTGGTC
GGAGGTCGTGTCCACGAACTTCCGGGACGCCTCCGGGCCGGCCATGACCGAGATCGGCGAGCAGCCGTGG
GGGCGGGAGTTCGCCCTGCGCGACCCGGCCGGCAACTGCGTGCACTTCGTGGCCGAGGAGCAGGACTGAC
ACGTGCTACGAGATTTCGATTCCACCGCCGCCTTCTATGAAAGGTTGGGCTTCGGAATCGTTTTCCGGGA
CGCCGGCTGGATGATCCTCCAGCGCGGGGATCTCATGCTGGAGTTCTTCGCCCACCCCAACTTGTTTATT
GCAGCTTATAATGGTTACAAATAAAGCAATAGCATCACAAATTTCACAAATAAAGCATTTTTTTCACTGC
ATTCTAGTTGTGGTTTGTCCAAACTCATCAATGTATCTTATCATGTCTGTATACCGTCGACCTCTAGCTA
GAGCTTGGCGTAATCATGGTCATAGCTGTTTCCTGTGTGAAATTGTTATCCGCTCACAATTCCACACAAC
ATACGAGCCGGAAGCATAAAGTGTAAAGCCTGGGGTG
Features (pLannotate 1.2.2; 35 found; start..end, strand, type, name):
      5..26      -  protein_bind   CAP binding site: CAP binding activates transcription in the presence of cAMP. E. coli catabolite activator protein
     39..131     -  CDS            lacI (fragment): lac repressor; lacI; The lac repressor binds to the lac operator to inhibit transcription in E. coli. This inhibition can be relieved by adding lactose or isopropyl-β-D-thiogalactopyranoside (IPTG).
    314..902     -  rep_origin     ori: high-copy-number ColE1/pMB1/pBR322/pUC origin of replication
   1073..1933    -  CDS            AmpR: β-lactamase; bla; confers resistance to ampicillin, carbenicillin, and related antibiotics
   1934..2038    -  promoter       AmpR promoter: bla
   2097..2149    -  misc_feature   bom (fragment): basis of mobility region from pBR322
   2304..2683    +  enhancer       CMV enhancer: human cytomegalovirus immediate early enhancer
   2684..2883    +  promoter       CMV promoter: human cytomegalovirus (CMV) immediate early promoter
   2901..3081    +  LTR            5' LTR (truncated): truncated 5' long terminal repeat (LTR) from HIV-1
   3128..3253    +  misc_feature   HIV-1 Ψ: packaging signal of human immunodeficiency virus type 1
   3237..3600    +  CDS            HIV-1 gag (fragment): gag protein from human immunodeficiency virus 1; gag
   3746..3979    +  misc_feature   RRE: The Rev response element (RRE) of HIV-1 allows for Rev-dependent mRNA export from the nucleus to the cytoplasm.
   4356..4456    +  CDS            Rev (fragment): human immunodeficiency virus 1 (HIV-1) Rev protein; rev; enhances nuclear export of unspliced and incompletely spliced viral mRNAs
   4506..4623    +  misc_feature   cPPT/CTS: central polypurine tract and central termination sequence of HIV-1
   4672..4690    +  CDS            small t antigen (fragment): SV40 (simian virus 40) small t antigen
   4716..4927    +  promoter       EF-1α core promoter: core promoter for human elongation factor EF-1α
   4955..6556    +  CDS            Cas9(N): N-terminal portion of Streptococcus pyogenes Cas9 (Zetsche et al., 2015)
   6557..9055    +  CDS            Cas9(C): C-terminal portion of Streptococcus pyogenes Cas9 (Zetsche et al., 2015)
   9194..9592    +  CDS            BSD: blasticidin S deaminase; Aspergillus terreus BSD; confers resistance to blasticidin
   9593..9614    +  misc_feature   MCS (fragment): pBluescript multiple cloning site
   9617..10205   +  misc_feature   WPRE: woodchuck hepatitis virus posttranscriptional regulatory element
  10142..10723   +  CDS            nef (fragment): NEF_HV1H2 - Experimental evidence at protein level: Swiss-Prot protein existence level 1. Extracellular Nef protein targets CD4(+) T-lymphocytes for apoptosis by interacting with CXCR4 surface receptors. From Human immunodeficiency virus type 1 group M subtype B (isolate HXB2) (HIV-1).
  10730..10910   +  LTR            5' LTR (truncated): truncated 5' long terminal repeat (LTR) from HIV-1
  10942..11166   +  polyA_signal   bGH poly(A) signal: bovine growth hormone polyadenylation signal
  11170..11191   +  promoter       SV40 promoter (fragment): SV40 enhancer and early promoter
  11212..11640   +  rep_origin     f1 ori (sequence partly withheld): f1 bacteriophage origin of replication; arrow indicates direction of (+) strand synthesis
  11667..11738   +  promoter       SV40 promoter (fragment): SV40 enhancer and early promoter
  11739..11810   +  promoter       SV40 promoter (fragment): SV40 enhancer and early promoter
  11814..11948   +  rep_origin     SV40 ori: SV40 origin of replication
  12010..12057   +  promoter       EM7 promoter: synthetic bacterial promoter&nbsp
  12076..12450   +  CDS            BleoR: antibiotic-binding protein; Sh ble from Streptoalloteichus hindustanus; confers resistance to bleomycin, phleomycin, and Zeocin™
  12460..12585   +  CDS            ble (fragment): BLE_KLEPN - Experimental evidence at protein level: Swiss-Prot protein existence level 1. Binding protein with a strong affinity to the bleomycin family of antibiotics. Binds to CL990; an antimitotic-antibiotic compound. From Klebsiella pneumoniae.
  12580..12701   +  polyA_signal   SV40 poly(A) signal: SV40 polyadenylation signal
  12772..12794   -  protein_bind   lac operator (fragment): The lac repressor binds to the lac operator to inhibit transcription in E. coli. This inhibition can be relieved by adding lactose or isopropyl-β-D-thiogalactopyranoside (IPTG). lac repressor encoded by lacI
  12798..12828   -  promoter       lac promoter: promoter for the E. coli lac operon
