[The description below was written by a language model from this plasmid's Addgene catalogue record and pLannotate feature annotations shown in this document.]
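Description:
Sniper2L is a lentiviral CRISPR expression plasmid of about 12.9 kb, built on the pFUGW backbone, that delivers a high-fidelity variant of Streptococcus pyogenes Cas9 to mammalian cells. It is maintained in E. coli through a high-copy ColE1/pUC-type origin with ampicillin selection (AmpR). The annotated backbone also carries an f1 origin and an SV40 origin/EM7-driven bleomycin/Zeocin resistance (BleoR) cassette lying outside the viral region. The transfer-vector architecture is that of a CMV enhancer/promoter-driven hybrid 5' LTR followed by the HIV-1 Ψ packaging signal with a partial gag sequence, the Rev response element for Rev-dependent nuclear export of the genomic RNA, and the cPPT/CTS. A WPRE sits downstream of the payload to boost transcript expression, and the unit is closed by a truncated 3' LTR and a bGH polyadenylation signal.

The payload is a single open reading frame driven by the EFS (EF-1α core) promoter. It comprises human codon-optimized Sniper2L, recorded as carrying the E1007L mutation, fused at its C terminus to a nuclear localization signal and a FLAG epitope. This is followed by a P2A self-cleaving peptide and blasticidin S deaminase (BSD). The feature table annotates the nuclease as contiguous N- and C-terminal Cas9 segments, which together represent the full-length coding sequence. The NLS, FLAG and P2A elements appear only in the catalogue description. Because nuclease and BSD are translated from one transcript, blasticidin selection enriches transduced cells that express Sniper2L. No guide RNA cassette is annotated, so guides would need to be supplied separately. The construct suits generating stable Sniper2L-expressing cell lines for genome editing where reduced off-target cleavage with retained on-target activity is desired.
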