Addgene plasmid #193856: Sniper2L
Purpose: Expresses human codon-optimized Sniper2L and blasticidin resistance: EFS promoter-Sniper2L-NLS-FLAG-P2A-BSD
Depositing lab: Hyongbum Kim. Depositing organization: Yonsei University Health System. Publication: Sniper2L is a high-fidelity Cas9 variant with high activity. Kim YH, Kim N, Okafor I, Choi S, Min S, Lee J, Bae SM, Choi K, Choi J, Harihar V, Kim Y, Kim JS, Kleinstiver BP, Lee JK, Ha T, Kim HH. Nat Chem Biol. 2023 Mar 9. doi: 10.1038/s41589-023-01279-5. PubMed 36894722.
Backbone
  Vector backbone: pFUGW
  Total vector size (bp): 12859
  Vector type: Mammalian Expression, Lentiviral, CRISPR
  Selectable markers: Blasticidin
Growth in bacteria
  Bacterial resistance: Ampicillin, 100 μg/mL
  Growth temperature: 37°C
  Growth strain: NEB Stable
  Copy number: High Copy
Gene/Insert
  Gene/Insert name: Sniper2L (alt name: Sniper2L)
  Species: H. sapiens (human)
  Insert size (bp): 4641
  Mutation: E1007L
  Promoter: EFS
  Tag / fusion protein: NLS (C terminal on insert); FLAG (C terminal on insert); BSD (C terminal on insert)
  Cloning method: Gibson Cloning
  Sequencing primers: 5′ 5' - ggtcttgaaaggagtgggaattgg - 3'; 3′ 5' - CAGGTCGCTTGTCGCCTCC - 3'
Terms and licenses: Academic/Nonprofit Terms; Industry Terms: Not Available to Industry
How to cite: Sniper2L was a gift from Hyongbum Kim (Addgene plasmid # 193856 ; http://n2t.net/addgene:193856 ; RRID:Addgene_193856)
